Addgene plasmid #22923: pAAV-hST3GAL6-RFP
Depositing lab: Edward Callaway. Depositing organization: Salk Institute for Biological Studies. Publication: Short Promoters in Viral Vectors Drive Selective Expression in Mammalian Inhibitory Neurons, but do not Restrict Activity to Specific Inhibitory Cell-Types. Nathanson JL, Jappelli R, Scheeff ED, Manning G, Obata K, Brenner S, Callaway EM. Front Neural Circuits. 2009 Nov 9;3:19. doi: 10.3389/neuro.04.019.2009. eCollection 2009. PubMed 19949461.
Backbone
  Vector backbone: pAAV
  Backbone size w/o insert (bp): 4000
  Vector type: Mammalian Expression, AAV
Growth in bacteria
  Bacterial resistance: Ampicillin, 100 μg/mL
  Growth temperature: 37°C
  Growth strain: Stbl3
  Growth instructions: Stbl3
  Copy number: High Copy
Gene/Insert
  Gene/Insert name: human type 2 lactosamine alpha-2,3-sialyltransferase promoter driving DsRedExpress (alt name: ST3GAL6)
  Species: H. sapiens (human)
  Insert size (bp): 4400
  Entrez Gene: ST3GAL6 (a.k.a. SIAT10, ST3GALVI)
  Cloning method: Restriction Enzyme
  Sequencing primers: 5′ Unknown; 3′ SP6
Terms and licenses: Academic/Nonprofit Terms; Industry Terms: Not Available to Industry
How to cite: pAAV-hST3GAL6-RFP was a gift from Edward Callaway (Addgene plasmid # 22923 ; http://n2t.net/addgene:22923 ; RRID:Addgene_22923)
