[The description below was written by a language model from this plasmid's Addgene catalogue record, the feature table of its GenBank file and pLannotate feature annotations shown in this document.]
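Description:
pAAV-hST3GAL6-RFP is an adeno-associated virus transfer plasmid for mammalian expression, built on a pAAV backbone and designed to package a promoter-reporter cassette into recombinant AAV. The payload sits between two AAV2 inverted terminal repeats, which are the cis elements needed for replication and encapsidation of the vector genome when rep, cap and helper functions are supplied in trans. Outside the ITRs, the plasmid carries a high-copy ColE1/pUC-type origin and an ampicillin resistance gene for propagation and selection in E. coli. It also has an f1 origin and assorted remnants of older cloning vectors (lacZα, lacI, rop, bom and M13 gene fragments) that have no evident role.

The insert is described as the human ST3GAL6 (type 2 lactosamine alpha-2,3-sialyltransferase) promoter driving DsRed-Express. In the annotated full sequence, a long stretch of roughly 2.8 kb after the left ITR carries no promoter annotation and presumably holds the ST3GAL6 regulatory sequence. The short hits within it (C9orf85, GFP11, yeast ARG4 fragments) look like incidental matches rather than functional parts. This region is followed by a minimal CMV promoter, a truncated human β-globin intron that typically enhances transcript processing and expression, the mammalian codon-optimized DsRed-Express red fluorescent protein, and a bovine growth hormone polyadenylation signal. A reverse-oriented SP6 promoter lies between the reporter and the polyA signal and matches the listed 3′ sequencing primer site. The separate GenBank record covers only about 700 bp spanning the intron and a Kozak sequence.

The associated publication title indicates that the construct belongs to a set testing whether short promoters in viral vectors can direct selective expression in mammalian inhibitory neurons, with red fluorescence reporting promoter activity.
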