Features (pLannotate 1.2.2; 21 found; start..end, strand, type, name):
      3..136     -  repeat_region  AAV2 ITR: inverted terminal repeat of adeno-associated virus serotype 2 inverted
   1482..1619    +  CDS            C9orf85 (fragment): CI085_HUMAN - Experimental evidence at protein level: Swiss-Prot protein existence level 1. From Homo sapiens (Human).
   1647..1663    +  CDS            GFP11x7 (fragment): seven tandem copies of the 11th β-strand of superfolder GFP each GFP11 associates with GFP(1-10), consisting of the first 10 β-strands, to reconstitute fluorescent GFP (Kamiyama et al., 2016)
   1795..2001    -  CDS            C9orf85 (fragment): CI085_HUMAN - Experimental evidence at protein level: Swiss-Prot protein existence level 1. From Homo sapiens (Human).
   2018..2034    +  promoter       ARG4 promoter (fragment): S. cerevisiae ARG4
   2988..3026    +  promoter       minimal CMV promoter: human cytomegalovirus (CMV) immediate early promoter
   3085..3560    +  intron         β-globin intron: internally truncated intron from human β-globin
   3642..4319    +  CDS            DsRed-Express: rapidly maturing tetrameric variant of DsRed fluorescent protein (Bevis and Glick, 2002) mammalian codon-optimized
   4349..4367    -  promoter       SP6 promoter: promoter for bacteriophage SP6 RNA polymerase
   4393..4504    +  polyA_signal   bGH poly(A) signal: bovine growth hormone polyadenylation signal
   4648..4775    +  repeat_region  AAV2 ITR (fragment): inverted terminal repeat of adeno-associated virus serotype 2 inverted
   4773..4845    +  CDS            lacZα (fragment): LacZα fragment of β-galactosidase; lacZ fragment
   4854..5207    +  CDS            M13 gene IV (fragment) (sequence partly withheld): pIV; IV; phage assembly
   5195..5650    +  rep_origin     f1 ori (sequence partly withheld): f1 bacteriophage origin of replication; arrow indicates direction of (+) strand synthesis
   5713..6116    +  CDS            M13 gene II (fragment) (sequence partly withheld): pII; II; replication
   6123..6222    -  misc_feature   bom (fragment): basis of mobility region from pBR322
   6324..6359    -  CDS            rop (fragment): Rop protein, which maintains plasmids at low copy number; rop
   6454..6558    +  promoter       AmpR promoter: bla
   6559..7419    +  CDS            AmpR: β-lactamase; bla; confers resistance to ampicillin, carbenicillin, and related antibiotics
   7590..8178    +  rep_origin     ori: high-copy-number ColE1/pMB1/pBR322/pUC origin of replication
   8361..4       +  CDS            lacI (fragment) (across the origin): lac repressor; lacI; The lac repressor binds to the lac operator to inhibit transcription in E. coli. This inhibition can be relieved by adding lactose or isopropyl-β-D-thiogalactopyranoside (IPTG).
>Addgene plasmid #22923 | pAAV-hST3GAL6-RFP | depositor full sequence | sequence record 10507 | Author sequence
CAGCAGCTGCGCGCTCGCTCGCTCACTGAGGCCGCCCGGGCAAAGCCCGGGCGTCGGGCGACCTTTGGTC
GCCCGGCCTCAGTGAGCGAGCGAGCGCGCAGAGAGGGAGTGGCCAACTCCATCACTAGGGGTTCCTTGTA
GTTAATGATTAACCCGCCATGCTACTTATCTACGTAGCCATGCTCTAGAGGATCCTTCGAAAAGCTTAGC
CCTATATGTACACTGCCTGAAAATTATAATTTTAGGGGCCTTTGAAAGACCTTGCATGTCCCAAGAGTCC
TCTCCTTCTTTGTGGCTTTTCCCCTCCCAGCTTATTAGAAGAAATCTTCTACCAAAAGGCCAAATTAAAT
ATACATATATTGGGAGGGTATTTTCTCCAAAACAATGACCAAAAACACTAACCCAGAGAGGACTAAAAAC
TTTTAATTCCATCACCCTACTTAAGCCTTTGTCAGTTTCCACAGGAATATAAAATATTTATATAATAGCA
ATCATGTGCCCATACAATAATATATCTTGAATTTTTAAAAATTAATGTTACACTGATCAAAAGCCCCTCC
CATCACAGAGAGTTACATAGCAGTGATATCTCAGAAAGAACAATGATTTTGGCCTCAGGTGCTTTCCTTT
GAGTCACAGCTCCAATGTAGGCAGCACAGCCCTAGACCACCTGACTCTGTTCCTTCCTTTCTACCATGAC
TGGCTTGCAGGGTGAGTGAGAGGAACAGATACAATGCATGGTGGGTGGCTGACTCATGGTGGGCAATGAC
TGGTAGTTAATATTTTTAGCGTTATTTTTAAAGTCAACATTTTACTTCCTGAATTGATGGTTTTGGGGGC
AAGCACTGTGCCAAGCCTTCTTTACAACAGAGACTGTTTTAATCCTAATCACCCTTCAAGACTAGCTGTA
TTATCTCACTTTACACCTGACAAAAAATGAAGCCCACTGTGGTAATGCCACTTGCCCAAAGTCACACAGC
AGGTCAGCAGAAGAGGTAGCTTTTGAACTAGGTTGGGGTCAACAGTAGTCACTACTGGCCACTACCAAAT
ATGAAATACAAACGTCACCTCAGAACAGCAGATAGCCTCTCTCCTTAGCACACTGCTTTGCAGATTCAAG
AAGTCCAGAAGGCCAGAGTGGATGAGGTGAAATACAGTTTTAGTTTTTAAGATCATGAACAAGGGGTCAG
TGAAGAACCCAGGAGAAATTAAAAGAGCAAAGTAAACCTCAACACCAATTAGTTCAGATAGACAAATTCC
CTAAAACTCTTTCACTATCCTGATGTCTCAAGAGCCACGTTTAAAATTACAAAATCTGTGTGGGTTATGT
CAAAGGCAATCTGTAGAAAGGGCAAAGAATATGAATTATCTGAACCCATTGAGTTTTTTGTTTGTTTGTT
TGTTTGTTTGTTTGTTTTGAGACAGAGGCTCGCTGTGTCGCCCAAGCTGGAGTGCAGTGGCGCCATCTCA
GCTCACTGGGTTCAAGCGATTCTTCTGCCCCAGCTTCCTGAGTAGCTGAGATTACAGGCGCGCACCACCA
TGCCCGGCTAATTTTTGTATTTTTAGGAGAGACGGGGCTTCACCACGTTGGTCAGGCTGATCTGGAACTC
CGGACCTCGTGATCCGCCCGCCTCGGCCTTCGAAAGTGCTGGGATTACAGGTGTGAGCCACGGCGCCCGG
CCATTTTTTTTTTAAAGTAAGGTTGGGAAAACAACAAATGATACCTCCTAGGGCTGTTATTACAATTAAG
ACAAATACCAGAGCACTTTGGCAGGTGGAGGCGAGCGGATCATTTGAGGTCAGGAGTTCGAAACCAGCCT
GGCCAACATAATGAAACCTCATCTCTACTAAAAATACAAAAATTAGCTGGGAGTGGTAATCCCAGCCTGT
AATCCCAGCTACTCGGGAGGCTGAGGCAGGAGAGTCGCTTGAGCCTGGGAGGCAGAGGTTGCAGTGAGCC
AAGATCATGCCCCTGTACCCCAGCCTGGGTGACAAAGCAAGATTCTGTCTCAAAAAAAAAAAAAAAAAAA
AGGACAAATACCAGAAAGCCCATCACAGATGAAGGACTTTGTTCCAGTTCGTGACACATTGCCAACTTTG
AATTACATCCAAGTCCGTGGGTCTTCTCTCTGGGGTCAATTGATGGCACGTGATTACACTGCTCAGGGCC
CAAAGGTTGGAGCTATGACTTGAATGTTTCTAGACAAGGAATTATTTGACAAACACACTTTAAAAAGTAT
TCAGAGCCATCCAAGTAAGAGGACATTAATAACGTAGGGTTTTGCCTATGGAGAGAAAAGAAAACGCAAA
CAGCACGTTCCACCTTCGTTCTCCCTAAAGTAATTTATCTCCTTCAAAAGATAAAAAGTACGAACACATT
TGCCCTTGAAGGGCAGAGCCCCGGAATTCAGGAGCTCTCTGAACACTCCTCCCCTTCTGATAGGGACCAA
ACCTTCTGCTGAGCCTTGTGTCACAGTCAGTCCGCGGCGCCACAAGCCTCAGTGTTTACTTCTGCCGCCT
GCCAGCCGGGCGGGGAAGGGGAGTACCCGGCCACCCCTCACTTTAGCTCCTGCAGCTTTCCAAACAAACC
AGGGCGGGATGGGAGTGTCTTCTTGGCTGTGGAAATCGATCCTCCTACCTTGTCCTGAAGCCACCCGCCG
CCTTTCCTCGTCCCTCCCTTCGCGGTGATTTTCCGGTCCCGGCGCCCGGCGAGGGCGCGCGGCTGGTGTC
CGCCCCGCCCGAAAGGTAGGGGTTCGGCTGTGCTCCCGCCTGGTCCCCAACGCCTCACCCTCCGGGAGAC
CCGCAGCCTCCCACCACTTTGCACCTTCCTCCTCGAATTTGGGGGCGGCCACCGTGCAACTGGCGCCAGC
CGCGGAGCAGGAGGAGCTTCCCGCGACTCCGGAGGCGCTCGGCGCAGTCGCCCGGGATTGGGGCTGGCGG
GAGCCTGAGACTCCGGGCAGGGCTGCTCCCTCCTCTGCTTTAATTAAGGTAGGCGTGTACGGTGGGAGGT
CTATATAAGCAGAGCTGGTTTAGTGAACCGTCAGATCCGCTAGCGCGCCGAGCTCGGATCCTGAGAACTT
CAGGGTGAGTCTATGGGACCCTTGATGTTTTCTTTCCCCTTCTTTTCTATGGTTAAGTTCATGTCATAGG
AAGGGGAGAAGTAACAGGGTACACATATTGACCAAATCAGGGTAATTTTGCATTTGTAATTTTAAAAAAT
GCTTTCTTCTTTTAATATACTTTTTTGTTTATCTTATTTCTAATACTTTCCCTAATCTCTTTCTTTCAGG
GCAATAATGATACAATGTATCATGCCTCTTTGCACCATTCTAAAGAATAACAGTGATAATTTCTGGGTTA
AGGCAATAGCAATATTTCTGCATATAAATATTTCTGCATATAAATTGTAACTGATGTAAGAGGTTTCATA
TTGCTAATAGCAGCTACAATCCAGCTACCATTCTGCTTTTATTTTATGGTTGGGATAAGGCTGGATTATT
CTGAGTCCAAGCTAGGCCCTTTTGCTAATCATGTTCATACCTCTTATCTTCCTCCCACAGCTCCTGGGCA
ACGTGCTGGTCTGTGTGCTGGCCCATCACTTTGGCAAAGCACGTGGGCCGCCTCGGCCACCGGTCGCCAC
CATGGCCTCCTCCGAGGACGTCATCAAGGAGTTCATGCGCTTCAAGGTGCGCATGGAGGGCTCCGTGAAC
GGCCACGAGTTCGAGATCGAGGGCGAGGGCGAGGGCCGCCCCTACGAGGGCACCCAGACCGCCAAGCTGA
AGGTGACCAAGGGCGGCCCCCTGCCCTTCGCCTGGGACATCCTGTCCCCCCAGTTCCAGTACGGCTCCAA
GGTGTACGTGAAGCACCCCGCCGACATCCCCGACTACAAGAAGCTGTCCTTCCCCGAGGGCTTCAAGTGG
GAGCGCGTGATGAACTTCGAGGACGGCGGCGTGGTGACCGTGACCCAGGACTCCTCCCTGCAGGACGGCT
CCTTCATCTACAAGGTGAAGTTCATCGGCGTGAACTTCCCCTCCGACGGCCCCGTAATGCAGAAGAAGAC
TATGGGCTGGGAGGCCTCCACCGAGCGCCTGTACCCCCGCGACGGCGTGCTGAAGGGCGAGATCCACAAG
GCCCTGAAGCTGAAGGACGGCGGCCACTACCTGGTGGAGTTCAAGTCCATCTACATGGCCAAGAAGCCCG
TGCAGCTGCCCGGCTACTACTACGTGGACTCCAAGCTGGACATCACCTCCCACAACGAGGACTACACCAT
CGTGGAGCAGTACGAGCGCGCCGAGGGCCGCCACCACCTGTTCCTGTAGAGTTTAAACCGTACGGGAAAC
GGCCCTATTCTATAGTGTCACCTAAATGCTAGAGCTCGCTGATCAGCCTCGACTGTGCCTTCTAGTTGCC
AGCCATCTGTTGTTTGCCCCTCCCCCGTGCCTTCCTTGACCCTGGAAGGTGCCACTCCCACTGTCCTTTC
CTAATAAAATGAGGAAATTGCATCGCATTGTCTGAGTAGGTGTCATTCTATTCTGGGGGGTGGGGTGGGG
CAGGACAGCAAGGGGGAGGATTGGGAAGACAATAGCGCGGCCGCTCTAGAGCATGGCTACGTAGATAAGT
AGCATGGCGGGTTAATCATTAACTACAAGGAACCCCTAGTGATGGAGTTGGCCACTCCCTCTCTGCGCGC
TCGCTCGCTCACTGAGGCCGGGCGACCAAAGGTCGCCCGACGCCCGGGCTTTGCCCGGGCGGCCTCAGTG
AGCGAGCGAGCGCGCCAGCTGGCGTAATAGCGAAGAGGCCCGCACCGATCGCCCTTCCCAACAGTTGCGC
AGCCTGAATGGCGAATGGAATTCCAGACGATTGAGCGTCAAAATGTAGGTATTTCCATGAGCGTTTTTCC
T
[38 nt withheld, positions 4902-4939]
C
[378 nt withheld, positions 4941-5318]
C
[91 nt withheld, positions 5320-5410]
A
[49 nt withheld, positions 5412-5460]
CCTTTGACGTTGGAGTCCACGTTCTTT
[37 nt withheld, positions 5488-5524]
ACCCTATCTCGGTCTATTCTTTTGATTTATAAGGGATTTTGCCGATTTCGGCCTATTGGTTAAAAAATGA
GCTGATTTAACAAAAATTTAACGCGAATTTTAACAAAAT
[37 nt withheld, positions 5634-5670]
T
[100 nt withheld, positions 5672-5771]
CTCAGGCAATGACCTGATAGCCTTTGTAG
[69 nt withheld, positions 5801-5869]
T
[44 nt withheld, positions 5871-5914]
ACCTACACATTACTCA
[44 nt withheld, positions 5931-5974]
TTGCGTTGAAATAAAGGCTTCTCCC
[83 nt withheld, positions 6000-6082]
TTCTTTGCCTTGCCTGTATGATTTATTGGATGTTGGAATTCCTGATGCGGTATTTTCTCCTTACGCATCT
GTGCGGTATTTCACACCGCATATGGTGCACTCTCAGTACAATCTGCTCTGATGCCGCATAGTTAAGCCAG
CCCCGACACCCGCCAACACCCGCTGACGCGCCCTGACGGGCTTGTCTGCTCCCGGCATCCGCTTACAGAC
AAGCTGTGACCGTCTCCGGGAGCTGCATGTGTCAGAGGTTTTCACCGTCATCACCGAAACGCGCGAGACG
AAAGGGCCTCGTGATACGCCTATTTTTATAGGTTAATGTCATGATAATAATGGTTTCTTAGACGTCAGGT
GGCACTTTTCGGGGAAATGTGCGCGGAACCCCTATTTGTTTATTTTTCTAAATACATTCAAATATGTATC
CGCTCATGAGACAATAACCCTGATAAATGCTTCAATAATATTGAAAAAGGAAGAGTATGAGTATTCAACA
TTTCCGTGTCGCCCTTATTCCCTTTTTTGCGGCATTTTGCCTTCCTGTTTTTGCTCACCCAGAAACGCTG
GTGAAAGTAAAAGATGCTGAAGATCAGTTGGGTGCACGAGTGGGTTACATCGAACTGGATCTCAACAGCG
GTAAGATCCTTGAGAGTTTTCGCCCCGAAGAACGTTTTCCAATGATGAGCACTTTTAAAGTTCTGCTATG
TGGCGCGGTATTATCCCGTATTGACGCCGGGCAAGAGCAACTCGGTCGCCGCATACACTATTCTCAGAAT
GACTTGGTTGAGTACTCACCAGTCACAGAAAAGCATCTTACGGATGGCATGACAGTAAGAGAATTATGCA
GTGCTGCCATAACCATGAGTGATAACACTGCGGCCAACTTACTTCTGACAACGATCGGAGGACCGAAGGA
GCTAACCGCTTTTTTGCACAACATGGGGGATCATGTAACTCGCCTTGATCGTTGGGAACCGGAGCTGAAT
GAAGCCATACCAAACGACGAGCGTGACACCACGATGCCTGTAGCAATGGCAACAACGTTGCGCAAACTAT
TAACTGGCGAACTACTTACTCTAGCTTCCCGGCAACAATTAATAGACTGGATGGAGGCGGATAAAGTTGC
AGGACCACTTCTGCGCTCGGCCCTTCCGGCTGGCTGGTTTATTGCTGATAAATCTGGAGCCGGTGAGCGT
GGGTCTCGCGGTATCATTGCAGCACTGGGGCCAGATGGTAAGCCCTCCCGTATCGTAGTTATCTACACGA
CGGGGAGTCAGGCAACTATGGATGAACGAAATAGACAGATCGCTGAGATAGGTGCCTCACTGATTAAGCA
TTGGTAACTGTCAGACCAAGTTTACTCATATATACTTTAGATTGATTTAAAACTTCATTTTTAATTTAAA
AGGATCTAGGTGAAGATCCTTTTTGATAATCTCATGACCAAAATCCCTTAACGTGAGTTTTCGTTCCACT
GAGCGTCAGACCCCGTAGAAAAGATCAAAGGATCTTCTTGAGATCCTTTTTTTCTGCGCGTAATCTGCTG
CTTGCAAACAAAAAAACCACCGCTACCAGCGGTGGTTTGTTTGCCGGATCAAGAGCTACCAACTCTTTTT
CCGAAGGTAACTGGCTTCAGCAGAGCGCAGATACCAAATACTGTCCTTCTAGTGTAGCCGTAGTTAGGCC
ACCACTTCAAGAACTCTGTAGCACCGCCTACATACCTCGCTCTGCTAATCCTGTTACCAGTGGCTGCTGC
CAGTGGCGATAAGTCGTGTCTTACCGGGTTGGACTCAAGACGATAGTTACCGGATAAGGCGCAGCGGTCG
GGCTGAACGGGGGGTTCGTGCACACAGCCCAGCTTGGAGCGAACGACCTACACCGAACTGAGATACCTAC
AGCGTGAGCTATGAGAAAGCGCCACGCTTCCCGAAGGGAGAAAGGCGGACAGGTATCCGGTAAGCGGCAG
GGTCGGAACAGGAGAGCGCACGAGGGAGCTTCCAGGGGGAAACGCCTGGTATCTTTATAGTCCTGTCGGG
TTTCGCCACCTCTGACTTGAGCGTCGATTTTTGTGATGCTCGTCAGGGGGGCGGAGCCTATGGAAAAACG
CCAGCAACGCGGCCTTTTTACGGTTCCTGGCCTTTTGCTGGCCTTTTGCTCACATGTTCTTTCCTGCGTT
ATCCCCTGATTCTGTGGATAACCGTATTACCGCCTTTGAGTGAGCTGATACCGCTCGCCGCAGCCGAACG
ACCGAGCGCAGCGAGTCAGTGAGCGAGGAAGCGGAAGAGCGCCCAATACGCAAACCGCCTCTCCCCGCGC
GTTGGCCGATTCATTAATG
