LOCUS       Exported 719 bp ds-DNA linear SYN 01-JUL-2021
DEFINITION  synthetic linear DNA
ACCESSION   .
VERSION     .
KEYWORDS    pAAV-hST3GAL6-RFP
SOURCE      synthetic DNA construct
  ORGANISM  synthetic DNA construct
REFERENCE   1 (bases 1 to 719)
  AUTHORS   Nathanson JL, Jappelli R, Scheeff ED, Manning G, Obata K, Brenner S,
            Callaway EM
  TITLE     Short Promoters in Viral Vectors Drive Selective Expression in
            Mammalian Inhibitory Neurons, but do not Restrict Activity to
            Specific Inhibitory Cell-Types.
  JOURNAL   Front Neural Circuits. 2009 . 3():19.
  PUBMED    19949461
REFERENCE   2 (bases 1 to 719)
  AUTHORS   .
  TITLE     Direct Submission
  JOURNAL   Exported Jul 1, 2021 from SnapGene Server 1.1.58
            http://www.snapgene.com
FEATURES             Location/Qualifiers
     source          1..719
                     /organism="synthetic DNA construct"
                     /mol_type="other DNA"
     primer_bind     1..19
                     /label=mCherry-R
                     /note="mCherry, reverse primer"
     regulatory      146..155
                     /regulatory_class="other"
                     /note="vertebrate consensus sequence for strong initiation
                     of translation (Kozak, 1987)"
     intron          231..706
                     /label=-beta-globin intron
                     /note="internally truncated intron from human beta-globin"
ORIGIN
        1 ttggtcacct tcagcttggc ggtctgggtg ccctcgtagg ggcggccctc gccctcgccc
       61 tcgatctcga actcgtggcc gttcacggag ccctccatgc gcaccttgaa gcgcatgaac
      121 tccttgatga cgtcctcgga ggaggccatg gtggcgaccg gtggccgagg cggcccacgt
      181 gctttgccaa agtgatgggc cagcacacag accagcacgt tgcccaggag ctgtgggagg
      241 aagataagag gtatgaacat gattagcaaa agggcctagc ttggactcag aataatccag
      301 ccttatccca accataaaat aaaagcagaa tggtagctgg attgtagctg ctattagcaa
      361 tatgaaacct cttacatcag ttacaattta tatgcagaaa tatttatatg cagaaatatt
      421 gctattgcct taacccagaa attatcactg ttattcttta gaatggtgca aagaggcatg
      481 atacattgta tcattattgc cctgaaagaa agagattagg gaaagtatta gaaataagat
      541 aaacaaaaaa gtatattaaa agaagaaagc attttttaaa attacaaatg caaaattacc
      601 ctgatttggt caatatgtgt accctgttac ttctcccctt cctatgacat gaacttaacc
      661 atagaaaaga aggggaaaga aaacatcaag ggtcccatag actcaccctg aagttctca
//
