>Addgene plasmid #22923 | pAAV-hST3GAL6-RFP | addgene partial sequence | sequence record 28799 | 22923 with hBglob-intron-R 5'-GGTGCAAAGAGGCATGATAC
AAGAAGAGATTAGGGAAGTATTAGAAATAAGATAAACAAAAAAGTATATTAAAAGAAGAAAGCATTTTTT
AAAATTACAAATGCAAAATTACCCTGATTTGGTCAATATGTGTACCCTGTTACTTCTCCCCTTCCTATGA
CATGAACTTAACCATAGAAAAGAAGGGGAAAGAAAACATCAAGGGTCCCATAGACTCACCCTGAAGTTCT
CAGGATCCGAGCTCGGCGCGCTAGCGGATCTGACGGTTCACTAAACCAGCTCTGCTTATATAGACCTCCC
ACCGTACACGCCTACCTTAATTAAAGCAGAGGAGGGAGCAGCCCTGCCCGGAGTCTCAGGCTCCCGCCAG
CCCCAATCCCGGGCGACTGCGCCGAGCGCCTCCGGAGTCGCGGGAAGCTCCTCCTGCTCCGCGGCTGGCG
CCAGTTGCACGGTGGCCGCCCCCAAATTCGAGGAGGAAGGTGCAAAGTGGTGGGAGGCTGCGGGTCTCCC
GGAGGGTGAGGCGTTGGGGACCAGGCGGGAGCACAGCCGAACCCCTACCTTTCGGGCGGGGCGGACACCA
GCCGCGCGCCCTCGCCGGGCGCCGGGACCGGAAAATCACCGCGAAGGGAGGGACGAGGAAAGGCGGCGGG
TGGCTTCAGGACAAGGTAGGAGGATCGATTTCCACAGCCAAGAAGACACTCCCATCCCGCCCTGGTTTGT
TTGGAAAGCTGCAGGAGCTAAAGTGAGG
